>Addgene plasmid #159143 | pET-28a RUVBL2 Delete | addgene full sequence | sequence record 313243 | Addgene NGS Result
GCGTATTGGGCGCCAGGGTGGTTTTTCTTTTCACCAGTGAGACGGGCAACAGCTGATTGCCCTTCACCGC
CTGGCCCTGAGAGAGTTGCAGCAAGCGGTCCACGCTGGTTTGCCCCAGCAGGCGAAAATCCTGTTTGATG
GTGGTTAACGGCGGGATATAACATGAGCTGTCTTCGGTATCGTCGTATCCCACTACCGAGATATCCGCAC
CAACGCGCAGCCCGGACTCGGTAATGGCGCGCATTGCGCCCAGCGCCATCTGATCGTTGGCAACCAGCAT
CGCAGTGGGAACGATGCCCTCATTCAGCATTTGCATGGTTTGTTGAAAACCGGACATGGCACTCCAGTCG
CCTTCCCGTTCCGCTATCGGCTGAATTTGATTGCGAGTGAGATATTTATGCCAGCCAGCCAGACGCAGAC
GCGCCGAGACAGAACTTAATGGGCCCGCTAACAGCGCGATTTGCTGGTGACCCAATGCGACCAGATGCTC
CACGCCCAGTCGCGTACCGTCTTCATGGGAGAAAATAATACTGTTGATGGGTGTCTGGTCAGAGACATCA
AGAAATAACGCCGGAACATTAGTGCAGGCAGCTTCCACAGCAATGGCATCCTGGTCATCCAGCGGATAGT
TAATGATCAGCCCACTGACGCGTTGCGCGAGAAGATTGTGCACCGCCGCTTTACAGGCTTCGACGCCGCT
TCGTTCTACCATCGACACCACCACGCTGGCACCCAGTTGATCGGCGCGAGATTTAATCGCCGCGACAATT
TGCGACGGCGCGTGCAGGGCCAGACTGGAGGTGGCAACGCCAATCAGCAACGACTGTTTGCCCGCCAGTT
GTTGTGCCACGCGGTTGGGAATGTAATTCAGCTCCGCCATCGCCGCTTCCACTTTTTCCCGCGTTTTCGC
AGAAACGTGGCTGGCCTGGTTCACCACGCGGGAAACGGTCTGATAAGAGACACCGGCATACTCTGCGACA
TCGTATAACGTTACTGGTTTCACATTCACCACCCTGAATTGACTCTCTTCCGGGCGCTATCATGCCATAC
CGCGAAAGGTTTTGCGCCATTCGATGGTGTCCGGGATCTCGACGCTCTCCCTTATGCGACTCCTGCATTA
GGAAGCAGCCCAGTAGTAGGTTGAGGCCGTTGAGCACCGCCGCCGCAAGGAATGGTGCATGCAAGGAGAT
GGCGCCCAACAGTCCCCCGGCCACGGGGCCTGCCACCATACCCACGCCGAAACAAGCGCTCATGAGCCCG
AAGTGGCGAGCCCGATCTTCCCCATCGGTGATGTCGGCGATATAGGCGCCAGCAACCGCACCTGTGGCGC
CGGTGATGCCGGCCACGATGCGTCCGGCGTAGAGGATCGAGATCTCGATCCCGCGAAATTAATACGACTC
ACTATAGGGGAATTGTGAGCGGATAACAATTCCCCTCTAGAAATAATTTTGTTTAACTTTAAGAAGGAGA
TATACCATGGGCAGCAGCCATCATCATCATCATCACAGCAGCGGCCTGGTGCCGCGCGGCAGCCATATGG
CTAGCATGTCGGACTCAGAAGTCAATCAAGAAGCTAAGCCAGAGGTCAAGCCAGAAGTCAAGCCTGAGAC
TCACATCAATTTAAAGGTGTCCGATGGATCTTCAGAGATCTTCTTCAAGATCAAAAAGACCACTCCTTTA
AGAAGGCTGATGGAAGCGTTCGCTAAAAGACAGGGTAAGGAAATGGACTCCTTAAGATTCTTGTACGACG
GTATTAGGATTCAAGCTGATCAGACCCCTGAAGATTTGGACATGGAGGATAACGATATTATTGAGGCTCA
CAGAGAACAGATTGGTGGATCCATGGCAACCGTTACAGCCACAACCAAAGTCCCGGAGATCCGTGATGTA
ACAAGGATTGAGCGAATCGGTGCCCACTCCCACATCCGGGGACTGGGGCTGGACGATGCCTTGGAGCCTC
GGCAGGCTTCGCAAGGCATGGTGGGTCAGCTGGCGGCACGGCGGGCGGCTGGCGTGGTGCTGGAGATGAT
CCGGGAAGGGAAGATTGCCGGTCGGGCAGTCCTTATTGCTGGCCAGCCGGGCACGGGGAAGACGGCCATC
GCCATGGGCATGGCGCAGGCCCTGGGCCCTGACACGCCATTCACAGCCATCGCCGGCAGTGAAATCTTCT
CCCTGGAGATGAGCAAGACCGAGGCGCTGACGCAGGCCTTCCGGCGGTCCATCGGCGTTCGCATCAAGGA
GGGTCCTCCAGGCGTGGTGCACACCGTGTCCCTGCACGAGATCGACGTCATCAACTCTCGCACCCAGGGC
TTCCTGGCGCTCTTCTCAGGTGACACAGGGGAGATCAAGTCAGAAGTCCGTGAGCAGATCAATGCCAAGG
TGGCTGAGTGGCGCGAGGAGGGCAAGGCGGAGATCATCCCTGGAGTGCTGTTCATCGACGAGGTCCACAT
GCTGGACATCGAGAGCTTCTCCTTCCTCAACCGGGCCCTGGAGAGTGACATGGCGCCTGTCCTGATCATG
GCCACCAACCGTGGCATCACGCGAATCCGGGGCACCAGCTACCAGAGCCCTCACGGCATCCCCATAGACC
TGCTGGACCGGCTGCTTATCGTCTCCACCACCCCCTACAGCGAGAAAGACACGAAGCAGATCCTCCGCAT
CCGGTGCGAGGAAGAAGATGTGGAGATGAGTGAGGACGCCTACACGGTGCTGACCCGCATCGGGCTGGAG
ACGTCACTGCGCTACGCCATCCAGCTCATCACAGCTGCCAGCTTGGTGTGCCGGAAACGCAAGGGTACAG
AAGTGCAGGTGGATGACATCAAGCGGGTCTACTCACTCTTCCTGGACGAGTCCCGCTCCACGCAGTACAT
GAAGGAGTACCAGGACGCCTTCCTCTTCAACGAACTCAAAGGCGAGACCATGGACACCTCCTAAGCTTGC
GGCCGCACTCGAGCACCACCACCACCACCACTGAGATCCGGCTGCTAACAAAGCCCGAAAGGAAGCTGAG
TTGGCTGCTGCCACCGCTGAGCAATAACTAGCATAACCCCTTGGGGCCTCTAAACGGGTCTTGAGGGGTT
TTTTGCTGAAAGGAGGAACTATATCCGGATTGGCGAATGGG
[124 nt withheld, positions 3122-3245]
C
[91 nt withheld, positions 3247-3337]
A
[49 nt withheld, positions 3339-3387]
CCTTTGACGTTGGAGTCCACGTTCTTT
[37 nt withheld, positions 3415-3451]
ACCCTATCTCGGTCTATTCTTTTGATTTATAAGGGATTTTGCCGATTTCGGCCTATTGGTTAAAAAATGA
GCTGATTTAACAAAAATTTAACGCGAATTTTAACAAAATATTAACGCTTACAATTTAGGTGGCACTTTTC
GGGGAAATGTGCGCGGAACCCCTATTTGTTTATTTTTCTAAATACATTCAAATATGTATCCGCTCATGAA
TTAATTCTTAGAAAAACTCATCGAGCATCAAATGAAACTGCAATTTATTCATATCAGGATTATCAATACC
ATATTTTTGAAAAAGCCGTTTCTGTAATGAAGGAGAAAACTCACCGAGGCAGTTCCATAGGATGGCAAGA
TCCTGGTATCGGTCTGCGATTCCGACTCGTCCAACATCAATACAACCTATTAATTTCCCCTCGTCAAAAA
TAAGGTTATCAAGTGAGAAATCACCATGAGTGACGACTGAATCCGGTGAGAATGGCAAAAGTTTATGCAT
TTCTTTCCAGACTTGTTCAACAGGCCAGCCATTACGCTCGTCATCAAAATCACTCGCATCAACCAAACCG
TTATTCATTCGTGATTGCGCCTGAGCGAGACGAAATACGCGATCGCTGTTAAAAGGACAATTACAAACAG
GAATCGAATGCAACCGGCGCAGGAACACTGCCAGCGCATCAACAATATTTTCACCTGAATCAGGATATTC
TTCTAATACCTGGAATGCTGTTTTCCCGGGGATCGCAGTGGTGAGTAACCATGCATCATCAGGAGTACGG
ATAAAATGCTTGATGGTCGGAAGAGGCATAAATTCCGTCAGCCAGTTTAGTCTGACCATCTCATCTGTAA
CATCATTGGCAACGCTACCTTTGCCATGTTTCAGAAACAACTCTGGCGCATCGGGCTTCCCATACAATCG
ATAGATTGTCGCACCTGATTGCCCGACATTATCGCGAGCCCATTTATACCCATATAAATCAGCATCCATG
TTGGAATTTAATCGCGGCCTAGAGCAAGACGTTTCCCGTTGAATATGGCTCATAACACCCCTTGTATTAC
TGTTTATGTAAGCAGACAGTTTTATTGTTCATGACCAAAATCCCTTAACGTGAGTTTTCGTTCCACTGAG
CGTCAGACCCCGTAGAAAAGATCAAAGGATCTTCTTGAGATCCTTTTTTTCTGCGCGTAATCTGCTGCTT
GCAAACAAAAAAACCACCGCTACCAGCGGTGGTTTGTTTGCCGGATCAAGAGCTACCAACTCTTTTTCCG
AAGGTAACTGGCTTCAGCAGAGCGCAGATACCAAATACTGTCCTTCTAGTGTAGCCGTAGTTAGGCCACC
ACTTCAAGAACTCTGTAGCACCGCCTACATACCTCGCTCTGCTAATCCTGTTACCAGTGGCTGCTGCCAG
TGGCGATAAGTCGTGTCTTACCGGGTTGGACTCAAGACGATAGTTACCGGATAAGGCGCAGCGGTCGGGC
TGAACGGGGGGTTCGTGCACACAGCCCAGCTTGGAGCGAACGACCTACACCGAACTGAGATACCTACAGC
GTGAGCTATGAGAAAGCGCCACGCTTCCCGAAGGGAGAAAGGCGGACAGGTATCCGGTAAGCGGCAGGGT
CGGAACAGGAGAGCGCACGAGGGAGCTTCCAGGGGGAAACGCCTGGTATCTTTATAGTCCTGTCGGGTTT
CGCCACCTCTGACTTGAGCGTCGATTTTTGTGATGCTCGTCAGGGGGGCGGAGCCTATGGAAAAACGCCA
GCAACGCGGCCTTTTTACGGTTCCTGGCCTTTTGCTGGCCTTTTGCTCACATGTTCTTTCCTGCGTTATC
CCCTGATTCTGTGGATAACCGTATTACCGCCTTTGAGTGAGCTGATACCGCTCGCCGCAGCCGAACGACC
GAGCGCAGCGAGTCAGTGAGCGAGGAAGCGGAAGAGCGCCTGATGCGGTATTTTCTCCTTACGCATCTGT
GCGGTATTTCACACCGCAATGGTGCACTCTCAGTACAATCTGCTCTGATGCCGCATAGTTAAGCCAGTAT
ACACTCCGCTATCGCTACGTGACTGGGTCATGGCTGCGCCCCGACACCCGCCAACACCCGCTGACGCGCC
CTGACGGGCTTGTCTGCTCCCGGCATCCGCTTACAGACAAGCTGTGACCGTCTCCGGGAGCTGCATGTGT
CAGAGGTTTTCACCGTCATCACCGAAACGCGCGAGGCAGCTGCGGTAAAGCTCATCAGCGTGGTCGTGAA
GCGATTCACAGATGTCTGCCTGTTCATCCGCGTCCAGCTCGTTGAGTTTCTCCAGAAGCGTTAATGTCTG
GCTTCTGATAAAGCGGGCCATGTTAAGGGCGGTTTTTTCCTGTTTGGTCACTGATGCCTCCGTGTAAGGG
GGATTTCTGTTCATGGGGGTAATGATACCGATGAAACGAGAGAGGATGCTCACGATACGGGTTACTGATG
ATGAACATGCCCGGTTACTGGAACGTTGTGAGGGTAAACAACTGGCGGTATGGATGCGGCGGGACCAGAG
AAAAATCACTCAGGGTCAATGCCAGCGCTTCGTTAATACAGATGTAGGTGTTCCACAGGGTAGCCAGCAG
CATCCTGCGATGCAGATCCGGAACATAATGGTGCAGGGCGCTGACTTCCGCGTTTCCAGACTTTACGAAA
CACGGAAACCGAAGACCATTCATGTTGTTGCTCAGGTCGCAGACGTTTTGCAGCAGCAGTCGCTTCACGT
TCGCTCGCGTATCGGTGATTCATTCTGCTAACCAGTAAGGCAACCCCGCCAGCCTAGCCGGGTCCTCAAC
GACAGGAGCACGATCATGCGCACCCGTGGGGCCGCCATGCCGGCGATAATGGCCTGCTTCTCGCCGAAAC
GTTTGGTGGCGGGACCAGTGACGAAGGCTTGAGCGAGGGCGTGCAAGATTCCGAATACCGCAAGCGACAG
GCCGATCATCGTCGCGCTCCAGCGAAAGCGGTCCTCGCCGAAAATGACCCAGAGCGCTGCCGGCACCTGT
CCTACGAGTTGCATGATAAAGAAGACAGTCATAAGTGCGGCGACGATAGTCATGCCCCGCGCCCACCGGA
AGGAGCTGACTGGGTTGAAGGCTCTCAAGGGCATCGGTCGAGATCCCGGTGCCTAATGAGTGAGCTAACT
TACATTAATTGCGTTGCGCTCACTGCCCGCTTTCCAGTCGGGAAACCTGTCGTGCCAGCTGCATTAATGA
ATCGGCCAACGCGCGGGGAGAGGCGGTTT
Features (pLannotate 1.2.2; 22 found; start..end, strand, type, name):
   1004..1081    -  promoter       lacI promoter: lacI
   1089..1368    -  CDS            TcR (fragment): tetracycline efflux protein; tet; confers resistance to tetracycline
   1390..1408    +  promoter       T7 promoter: promoter for bacteriophage T7 RNA polymerase
   1409..1433    +  protein_bind   lac operator: The lac repressor binds to the lac operator to inhibit transcription in E. coli. This inhibition can be relieved by adding lactose or isopropyl-β-D-thiogalactopyranoside (IPTG). lac repressor encoded by lacI
   1448..1470    +  RBS            RBS: efficient ribosome binding site from bacteriophage T7 gene 10 (Olins and Rangwala, 1989)
   1489..1505    +  CDS            capTEV™ (fragment): composite tag for in vivo biotinylation, TEV protease cleavage, and 6xHis tagging
   1516..1533    +  CDS            thrombin site: thrombin recognition and cleavage site
   1546..1838    +  CDS            SUMO (fragment): cleavable ubiquitin-like protein tag; S. cerevisiae SMT3 (truncated)
   1843..2931    +  CDS            RUVBL2 (fragment): RUVB2_HUMAN - Also known as INO80J, TIP48, TIP49B. Experimental evidence at protein level: Swiss-Prot protein existence level 1. Possesses single-stranded DNA-stimulated ATPase and ATP- dependent DNA helicase (5' to 3') activity; hexamerization is thought to be critical for ATP hydrolysis and adjacent subunits in the ring- like structure contribute to the ATPase activity (PubMed:10428817, PubMed:17157868). Component of the NuA4 histone acetyltransferase complex which is involved in transcriptional activation of select genes principally by acetylation of nucleosomal histones H4 and H2A (PubMed:
   2954..2971    +  CDS            9xHis (fragment): 9xHis affinity tag
   2981..3030    +  CDS            SET1 (fragment): solubility-enhancement tag derived from T7 phage gene 10B
   3038..3085    +  terminator     T7 terminator: transcription terminator for bacteriophage T7 RNA polymerase
   3122..3550    +  rep_origin     f1 ori (sequence partly withheld): f1 bacteriophage origin of replication; arrow indicates direction of (+) strand synthesis
   3603..3660    +  promoter       AmpR promoter (fragment): bla
   3669..4484    -  CDS            KanR: aminoglycoside phosphotransferase; aph(3')-Ia; confers resistance to kanamycin in bacteria or G418 (Geneticin®) in eukaryotes
   4606..5194    +  rep_origin     ori: high-copy-number ColE1/pMB1/pBR322/pUC origin of replication
   5380..5519    -  misc_feature   bom: basis of mobility region from pBR322
   5621..5812    -  CDS            rop: Rop protein, which maintains plasmids at low copy number; rop
   5829..6209    +  CDS            YPB1_ECOLX: Protein predicted: Swiss-Prot protein existence level 4. From Escherichia coli.
   6281..6572    -  CDS            TcR (fragment): tetracycline efflux protein; tet; confers resistance to tetracycline
   6587..6608    -  protein_bind   CAP binding site: CAP binding activates transcription in the presence of cAMP. E. coli catabolite activator protein
   6621..1003    -  CDS            lacI (across the origin): lac repressor; lacI; The lac repressor binds to the lac operator to inhibit transcription in E. coli. This inhibition can be relieved by adding lactose or isopropyl-β-D-thiogalactopyranoside (IPTG).
