[The description below was written by a language model from this plasmid's Addgene catalogue record and pLannotate feature annotations shown in this document.]
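Description:
pET-28a RUVBL2 Delete is a bacterial expression plasmid of about 6.7 kb, built on the pET-28a backbone, for producing and purifying a mutated form of human RUVBL2 (also known as reptin, TIP48 or TIP49B), an AAA+ ATPase/helicase found in chromatin-remodelling and histone acetyltransferase complexes. The insert, assembled by Gibson cloning, encodes residues 2–456, with the internal segment Thr127–Glu233 replaced by a short GPPG linker, hence the "Delete" in the name. The plasmid carries a ColE1/pBR322-type origin together with rop and bom, consistent with the low copy number recorded, plus an f1 origin. Selection is by kanamycin through the aph(3')-Ia gene. The short TcR and other fragment hits in the annotation appear to be backbone remnants rather than functional markers.

Expression is driven by a T7 promoter followed by a lac operator and the T7 gene 10 ribosome binding site. The plasmid-borne lacI gene supplies the repressor, so transcription requires a host that provides T7 RNA polymerase and is induced with IPTG. It ends at the T7 terminator. The feature table shows that the coding region begins with a short His-tag-like fragment and a thrombin cleavage site, as is standard for pET-28a. A yeast SMT3-derived SUMO tag follows, placed directly upstream of RUVBL2. The catalogue fields do not mention this SUMO fusion, but it would typically aid solubility and allow tag removal by protease. A His-tag sequence is also annotated downstream of the insert, though the record does not say whether it is in frame and translated. The construct comes from a study implicating RUVBL2 in regulation of the mammalian circadian phase, and it is intended for recombinant protein purification.
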