Addgene plasmid #159143: pET-28a RUVBL2 Delete
Purpose: Expression and protien purification of a mutated RUVBL2
Depositing lab: Eric Erquan Zhang. Depositing organization: National Institute of Biological Sciences, Beijing. Publication: Chemical perturbations reveal that RUVBL2 regulates the circadian phase in mammals. Ju D, Zhang W, Yan J, Zhao H, Li W, Wang J, Liao M, Xu Z, Wang Z, Zhou G, Mei L, Hou N, Ying S, Cai T, Chen S, Xie X, Lai L, Tang C, Park N, Takahashi JS, Huang N, Qi X, Zhang EE. Sci Transl Med. 2020 May 6;12(542). pii: 12/542/eaba0769. doi: 10.1126/scitranslmed.aba0769. PubMed 32376767.
Backbone
  Vector backbone: pET-28a
  Vector type: Bacterial Expression
Growth in bacteria
  Bacterial resistance: Kanamycin, 50 μg/mL
  Growth temperature: 37°C
  Growth strain: DH5alpha
  Copy number: Low Copy
Gene/Insert
  Gene/Insert name: RUVBL2
  Species: H. sapiens (human)
  Mutation: amino acid 2-456, Thr127-Glu233 mutated to GPPG
  Entrez Gene: RUVBL2 (a.k.a. CGI-46, ECP-51, ECP51, INO80J, REPTIN, RVB2, TAP54-beta, TIH2, TIP48, TIP49B)
  Cloning method: Gibson Cloning
Terms and licenses: Academic/Nonprofit Terms; Industry Terms: Not Available to Industry
Depositor comments: Sequencing was performed with T7, T7 terminal and R2 (GCTGGAGATGATCCGGGAAGGGA) primers.
How to cite: pET-28a RUVBL2 Delete was a gift from Eric Erquan Zhang (Addgene plasmid # 159143 ; http://n2t.net/addgene:159143 ; RRID:Addgene_159143)
