>Addgene plasmid #159143 | pET-28a RUVBL2 Delete | depositor partial sequence | sequence record 307505 | pET-28a RUVBL2 Delete sequence 1562 bps
TAGAATAATTTTGTTTAACTTTAAGAAGGAGATATACCATGGGCAGCAGCCATCATCATCATCATCACAG
CAGCGGCCTGGTGCCGCGCGGCAGCCATATGGCTAGCATGTCGGACTCAGAAGTCAATCAAGAAGCTAAG
CCAGAGGTCAAGCCAGAAGTCAAGCCTGAGACTCACATCAATTTAAAGGTGTCCGATGGATCTTCAGAGA
TCTTCTTCAAGATCAAAAAGACCACTCCTTTAAGAAGGCTGATGGAAGCGTTCGCTAAAAGACAGGGTAA
GGAAATGGACTCCTTAAGATTCTTGTACGACGGTATTAGGATTCAAGCTGATCAGACCCCTGAAGATTTG
GACATGGAGGATAACGATATTATTGAGGCTCACAGAGAACAGATTGGTGGATCCATGGCAACCGTTACAG
CCACAACCAAAGTCCCGGAGATCCGTGATGTAACAAGGATTGAGCGAATCGGTGCCCACTCCCACATCCG
GGGACTGGGGCTGGACGATGCCTTGGAGCCTCGGCAGGCTTCGCAAGGCATGGTGGGTCAGCTGGCGGCA
CGGCGGGCGGCTGGCGTGGTGCTGGAGATGATCCGGGAAGGGAAGATTGCCGGTCGGGCAGTCCTTATTG
CTGGCCAGCCGGGCACGGGGAAGACGGCCATCGCCATGGGCATGGCGCAGGCCCTGGGCCCTGACACGCC
ATTCACAGCCATCGCCGGCAGTGAAATCTTCTCCCTGGAGATGAGCAAGACCGAGGCGCTGACGCAGGCC
TTCCGGCGGTCCATCGGCGTTCGCATCAAGGAGGGTCCTCCAGGCGTGGTGCACACCGTGTCCCTGCACG
AGATCGACGTCATCAACTCTCGCACCCAGGGCTTCCTGGCGCTCTTCTCAGGTGACACAGGGGAGATCAA
GTCAGAAGTCCGTGAGCAGATCAATGCCAAGGTGGCTGAGTGGCGCGAGGAGGGCAAGGCGGAGATCATC
CCTGGAGTGCTGTTCATCGACGAGGTCCACATGCTGGACATCGAGAGCTTCTCCTTCCTCAACCGGGCCC
TGGAGAGTGACATGGCGCCTGTCCTGATCATGGCCACCAACCGTGGCATCACGCGAATCCGGGGCACCAG
CTACCAGAGCCCTCACGGCATCCCCATAGACCTGCTGGACCGGCTGCTTATCGTCTCCACCACCCCCTAC
AGCGAGAAAGACACGAAGCAGATCCTCCGCATCCGGTGCGAGGAAGAAGATGTGGAGATGAGTGAGGACG
CCTACACGGTGCTGACCCGCATCGGGCTGGAGACGTCACTGCGCTACGCCATCCAGCTCATCACAGCTGC
CAGCTTGGTGTGCCGGAAACGCAAGGGTACAGAAGTGCAGGTGGATGACATCAAGCGGGTCTACTCACTC
TTCCTGGACGAGTCCCGCTCCACGCAGTACATGAAGGAGTACCAGGACGCCTTCCTCTTCAACGAACTCA
AAGGCGAGACCATGGACACCTCCTAAGCTTGCGGCCGCACTCGAGCACCACCACCACCACCACTGAGATC
CGGCTGCTAACAAAGCCCGAAA
